Addgene plasmid #187751: MAC_C_FGFR2
Purpose: MAC-tagged gene expression of human FGFR2
Depositing lab: Markku Varjosalo. Depositing organization: University of Helsinki, Institute of Biotechnology. Publication: Physical and functional interactome atlas of human receptor tyrosine kinases. Salokas K, Liu X, Ohman T, Chowdhury I, Gawriyski L, Keskitalo S, Varjosalo M. EMBO Rep. 2022 Apr 5:e54041. doi: 10.15252/embr.202154041. PubMed 35384245.
Backbone
  Vector backbone: MAC-tag-C
  Vector type: Mammalian Expression
Growth in bacteria
  Bacterial resistance: Ampicillin, 100 μg/mL
  Growth temperature: 37°C
  Growth strain: DH5alpha
  Copy number: High Copy
Gene/Insert
  Gene/Insert name: FGFR2
  Species: H. sapiens (human)
  Entrez Gene: FGFR2 (a.k.a. BBDS, BEK, BFR-1, CD332, CEK3, CFD1, ECT1, JWS, K-SAM, KGFR, TK14, TK25)
  Cloning method: Gateway Cloning
Terms and licenses: Academic/Nonprofit Terms; Industry Terms: Not Available to Industry
How to cite: MAC_C_FGFR2 was a gift from Markku Varjosalo (Addgene plasmid # 187751 ; http://n2t.net/addgene:187751 ; RRID:Addgene_187751)
