[The description below was written by a language model from this plasmid's Addgene catalogue record and pLannotate feature annotations shown in this document.]
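Description:
MAC_C_FGFR2 is a mammalian expression plasmid built on the MAC-tag-C backbone, carrying human FGFR2 (fibroblast growth factor receptor 2, a receptor tyrosine kinase) inserted by Gateway cloning. In bacteria it is maintained through a high-copy ColE1/pUC-type origin and selected with ampicillin via the β-lactamase gene. The sequenced record is about 8.4 kb.

The expression cassette begins with the CMV immediate-early enhancer and promoter, followed directly by two short matches to tet operator sequences. This arrangement suggests a tetracycline-regulatable CMV promoter that would be repressed in cells expressing the Tet repressor, although the record does not state this explicitly. The FGFR2 coding sequence, annotated as a fragment relative to the reference protein, lies between attB1 and attB2 sites left by Gateway recombination. Downstream on the same strand is a birA-derived coding sequence, followed by the bGH polyadenylation signal. This fits a C-terminal tag containing a biotin ligase. The annotation does not resolve other tag components or say whether the ligase is a promiscuous variant, as would be needed for proximity labelling.

After the expression cassette come an FRT site and a hygromycin resistance gene with no annotated promoter of its own, followed by an SV40 poly(A) signal. This is the layout used for FLP-mediated integration into a genomic FRT landing site, where insertion activates hygromycin resistance and yields isogenic stable lines.

The stated purpose is MAC-tagged expression of FGFR2. The associated study mapped physical and functional interactomes of human receptor tyrosine kinases, so the construct most likely serves as bait for interaction analysis.
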