Features (pLannotate 1.2.2; 24 found; start..end, strand, type, name):
    202..790     -  rep_origin     ori: high-copy-number ColE1/pMB1/pBR322/pUC origin of replication
    961..1821    -  CDS            AmpR: β-lactamase; bla; confers resistance to ampicillin, carbenicillin, and related antibiotics
   1822..1926    -  promoter       AmpR promoter: bla
   1985..2037    -  misc_feature   bom (fragment): basis of mobility region from pBR322
   2192..2571    +  enhancer       CMV enhancer: human cytomegalovirus immediate early enhancer
   2572..2775    +  promoter       CMV promoter: human cytomegalovirus (CMV) immediate early promoter
   2777..2796    +  promoter       PLtetO-1 promoter (fragment): modified phage lambda PL promoter with tet operator sites (Lutz and Bujard, 1997)
   2798..2817    +  promoter       PLtetO-1 promoter (fragment): modified phage lambda PL promoter with tet operator sites (Lutz and Bujard, 1997)
   2825..2858    +  promoter       TRE3GV promoter (fragment): 3rd-generation Tet-responsive promoter that can be activated by binding of Tet-On® 3G, optimized for retroviral and lentiviral vectors
   2993..3017    +  protein_bind   attB1: mutant version of attB; recombination site for the Gateway® BP reaction BP Clonase™
   3023..5134    +  CDS            FGFR2 (fragment) (sequence partly withheld): FGFR2_HUMAN - Also known as BEK, KGFR, KSAM. Experimental evidence at protein level: Swiss-Prot protein existence level 1. Tyrosine-protein kinase that acts as cell-surface receptor for fibroblast growth factors and plays an essential role in the regulation of cell proliferation, differentiation, migration and apoptosis, and in the regulation of embryonic development. Required for normal embryonic patterning, trophoblast function, limb bud development, lung morphogenesis, osteogenesis and skin development. Plays an essential role in the regulation of osteoblast differentiation, proliferation a
   5136..5160    -  protein_bind   attB2: mutant version of attB; recombination site for the Gateway® BP reaction BP Clonase™
   5348..6307    +  CDS            birA: BIRA_ECOLI - Also known as bioR, dhbB. Experimental evidence at protein level: Swiss-Prot protein existence level 1. Acts both as a biotin--[acetyl-CoA-carboxylase] ligase and a biotin-operon repressor. In the presence of ATP, BirA activates biotin to form the BirA-biotinyl-5'-adenylate (BirA-bio-5'-AMP or holoBirA) complex. HoloBirA can either transfer the biotinyl moiety to the biotin carboxyl carrier protein (BCCP) subunit of acetyl-CoA carboxylase, or bind to the biotin operator site and inhibit transcription of the operon. From Escherichia coli (strain K12).
   6357..6581    +  polyA_signal   bGH poly(A) signal: bovine growth hormone polyadenylation signal
   6585..6606    +  promoter       SV40 promoter (fragment): SV40 enhancer and early promoter
   6627..6860    +  rep_origin     f1 ori (fragment) (sequence partly withheld): f1 bacteriophage origin of replication; arrow indicates direction of (+) strand synthesis
   6865..6912    +  protein_bind   FRT: FLP-mediated recombination occurs in the 8-bp core sequence TCTAGAAA (Turan and Bode, 2011). FLP recombinase from the Saccharomyces cerevisiae 2μ plasmid
   6920..7942    +  CDS            HygR: aminoglycoside phosphotransferase from E. coli; aph(4)-Ia; confers resistance to hygromycin
   7952..8077    +  CDS            ble (fragment): BLE_KLEPN - Experimental evidence at protein level: Swiss-Prot protein existence level 1. Binding protein with a strong affinity to the bleomycin family of antibiotics. Binds to CL990; an antimitotic-antibiotic compound. From Klebsiella pneumoniae.
   8072..8193    +  polyA_signal   SV40 poly(A) signal: SV40 polyadenylation signal
   8266..8282    -  protein_bind   lac operator: The lac repressor binds to the lac operator to inhibit transcription in E. coli. This inhibition can be relieved by adding lactose or isopropyl-β-D-thiogalactopyranoside (IPTG). lac repressor encoded by lacI
   8290..8320    -  promoter       lac promoter: promoter for the E. coli lac operon
   8335..8356    -  protein_bind   CAP binding site: CAP binding activates transcription in the presence of cAMP. E. coli catabolite activator protein
   8369..19      -  CDS            lacI (fragment) (across the origin): lac repressor; lacI; The lac repressor binds to the lac operator to inhibit transcription in E. coli. This inhibition can be relieved by adding lactose or isopropyl-β-D-thiogalactopyranoside (IPTG).
>Addgene plasmid #187751 | MAC_C_FGFR2 | addgene full sequence | sequence record 370483 | Addgene NGS Result
CGGTTTGCGTATTGGGCGCTCTTCCGCTTCCTCGCTCACTGACTCGCTGCGCTCGGTCGTTCGGCTGCGG
CGAGCGGTATCAGCTCACTCAAAGGCGGTAATACGGTTATCCACAGAATCAGGGGATAACGCAGGAAAGA
ACATGTGAGCAAAAGGCCAGCAAAAGGCCAGGAACCGTAAAAAGGCCGCGTTGCTGGCGTTTTTCCATAG
GCTCCGCCCCCCTGACGAGCATCACAAAAATCGACGCTCAAGTCAGAGGTGGCGAAACCCGACAGGACTA
TAAAGATACCAGGCGTTTCCCCCTGGAAGCTCCCTCGTGCGCTCTCCTGTTCCGACCCTGCCGCTTACCG
GATACCTGTCCGCCTTTCTCCCTTCGGGAAGCGTGGCGCTTTCTCATAGCTCACGCTGTAGGTATCTCAG
TTCGGTGTAGGTCGTTCGCTCCAAGCTGGGCTGTGTGCACGAACCCCCCGTTCAGCCCGACCGCTGCGCC
TTATCCGGTAACTATCGTCTTGAGTCCAACCCGGTAAGACACGACTTATCGCCACTGGCAGCAGCCACTG
GTAACAGGATTAGCAGAGCGAGGTATGTAGGCGGTGCTACAGAGTTCTTGAAGTGGTGGCCTAACTACGG
CTACACTAGAAGAACAGTATTTGGTATCTGCGCTCTGCTGAAGCCAGTTACCTTCGGAAAAAGAGTTGGT
AGCTCTTGATCCGGCAAACAAACCACCGCTGGTAGCGGTGGTTTTTTTGTTTGCAAGCAGCAGATTACGC
GCAGAAAAAAAGGATCTCAAGAAGATCCTTTGATCTTTTCTACGGGGTCTGACGCTCAGTGGAACGAAAA
CTCACGTTAAGGGATTTTGGTCATGAGATTATCAAAAAGGATCTTCACCTAGATCCTTTTAAATTAAAAA
TGAAGTTTTAAATCAATCTAAAGTATATATGAGTAAACTTGGTCTGACAGTTACCAATGCTTAATCAGTG
AGGCACCTATCTCAGCGATCTGTCTATTTCGTTCATCCATAGTTGCCTGACTCCCCGTCGTGTAGATAAC
TACGATACGGGAGGGCTTACCATCTGGCCCCAGTGCTGCAATGATACCGCGAGACCCACGCTCACCGGCT
CCAGATTTATCAGCAATAAACCAGCCAGCCGGAAGGGCCGAGCGCAGAAGTGGTCCTGCAACTTTATCCG
CCTCCATCCAGTCTATTAATTGTTGCCGGGAAGCTAGAGTAAGTAGTTCGCCAGTTAATAGTTTGCGCAA
CGTTGTTGCCATTGCTACAGGCATCGTGGTGTCACGCTCGTCGTTTGGTATGGCTTCATTCAGCTCCGGT
TCCCAACGATCAAGGCGAGTTACATGATCCCCCATGTTGTGCAAAAAAGCGGTTAGCTCCTTCGGTCCTC
CGATCGTTGTCAGAAGTAAGTTGGCCGCAGTGTTATCACTCATGGTTATGGCAGCACTGCATAATTCTCT
TACTGTCATGCCATCCGTAAGATGCTTTTCTGTGACTGGTGAGTACTCAACCAAGTCATTCTGAGAATAG
TGTATGCGGCGACCGAGTTGCTCTTGCCCGGCGTCAATACGGGATAATACCGCGCCACATAGCAGAACTT
TAAAAGTGCTCATCATTGGAAAACGTTCTTCGGGGCGAAAACTCTCAAGGATCTTACCGCTGTTGAGATC
CAGTTCGATGTAACCCACTCGTGCACCCAACTGATCTTCAGCATCTTTTACTTTCACCAGCGTTTCTGGG
TGAGCAAAAACAGGAAGGCAAAATGCCGCAAAAAAGGGAATAAGGGCGACACGGAAATGTTGAATACTCA
TACTCTTCCTTTTTCAATATTATTGAAGCATTTATCAGGGTTATTGTCTCATGAGCGGATACATATTTGA
ATGTATTTAGAAAAATAAACAAATAGGGGTTCCGCGCACATTTCCCCGAAAAGTGCCACCTGACGTCGAC
GGATCGGGAGATCTCCCGATCCCCTATGGTGCACTCTCAGTACAATCTGCTCTGATGCCGCATAGTTAAG
CCAGTATCTGCTCCCTGCTTGTGTGTTGGAGGTCGCTGAGTAGTGCGCGAGCAAAATTTAAGCTACAACA
AGGCAAGGCTTGACCGACAATTGCATGAAGAATCTGCTTAGGGTTAGGCGTTTTGCGCTGCTTCGCGATG
TACGGGCCAGATATACGCGTTGACATTGATTATTGACTAGTTATTAATAGTAATCAATTACGGGGTCATT
AGTTCATAGCCCATATATGGAGTTCCGCGTTACATAACTTACGGTAAATGGCCCGCCTGGCTGACCGCCC
AACGACCCCCGCCCATTGACGTCAATAATGACGTATGTTCCCATAGTAACGCCAATAGGGACTTTCCATT
GACGTCAATGGGTGGAGTATTTACGGTAAACTGCCCACTTGGCAGTACATCAAGTGTATCATATGCCAAG
TACGCCCCCTATTGACGTCAATGACGGTAAATGGCCCGCCTGGCATTATGCCCAGTACATGACCTTATGG
GACTTTCCTACTTGGCAGTACATCTACGTATTAGTCATCGCTATTACCATGGTGATGCGGTTTTGGCAGT
ACATCAATGGGCGTGGATAGCGGTTTGACTCACGGGGATTTCCAAGTCTCCACCCCATTGACGTCAATGG
GAGTTTGTTTTGGCACCAAAATCAACGGGACTTTCCAAAATGTCGTAACAACTCCGCCCCATTGACGCAA
ATGGGCGGTAGGCGTGTACGGTGGGAGGTCTATATAAGCAGAGCTCTCCCTATCAGTGATAGAGATCTCC
CTATCAGTGATAGAGATCGTCGACGAGCTCGTTTAGTGAACCGTCAGATCGCCTGGAGACGCCATCCACG
CTGTTTTGACCTCCATAGAAGACACCGGGACCGATCCAGCCTCCGGACTCTAGCGTTTAAACTTAAGCTT
GGTACCGAGCTCGGATCCACTAGTCCAGTGTGGTGGAATTCTGCAGATATCAACAAGTTTGTACAAAAAA
GCAGGCTCCACCATGGTCAGCTGGGGTCGTTTCATCTGCCTGGTCGTGGTCACCATGGCAACCTTGTCCC
TGGCCCGGCCCTCCTTCAGTTTAGTTGAGGATACCACATTAGAGCCAGAAGGAGCACCATACTGGACCAA
CACAGAAAAGATGGAAAAGCGGCTCCATGCTGTGCCTGCGGCCAACACTGTCAAGTTTCGCTGCCCAGCC
GGGGGGAACCCAATGCCAACCATGCGGTGGCTGAAAAACGGGAAGGAGTTTAAGCAGGAGCATCGCATTG
GAGGCTACAAGGTACGAAACCAGCACTGGAGCCTCATTATGGAAAGTGTGGTCCCATCTGACAAGGGAAA
TTATACCTGTGTGGTGGAGAATGAATACGGGTCCATCAATCACACGTACCACCTGGATGTTGTGGAGCGA
TCGCCTCACCGGCCCATCCTCCAAGCCGGACTGCCGGCAAATGCCTCCACAGTGGTCGGAGGAGACGTAG
AGTTTGTCTGCAAGGTTTACAGTGATGCCCAGCCCCACATCCAGTGGATCAAGCACGTGGAAAAGAACGG
CAGTAAATACGGGCCCGACGGGCTGCCCTACCTCAAGGTTCTCAAGGCCGCCGGTGTTAACACCACGGAC
AAAGAGATTGAGGTTCTCTATATTCGGAATGTAACTTTTGAGGACGCTGGGGAATATACGTGCTTGGCGG
GTAATTCTATTGGGATATCCTTTCACTCTGCATGGTTGACAGTTCTGCCAGCGCCTGGAAGAGAAAAGGA
GATTACAGCTTCCCCAGACTACCTGGAGATAGCCATTTACTGCATAGGGGTCTTCTTAATCGCCTGTATG
GTGGTAACAGTCATCCTGTGCCGAATGAAGAACACGACCAAGAAGCCAGACTTCAGCAGCCAGCCGGCTG
TGCACAAGCTGACCAAACGTATCCCCCTGCGGAGACAGGTTTCGGCTGAGTCCAGCTCCTCCATGAACTC
CAACACCCCGCTGGTGAGGATAACAACACGCCTCTCTTCAACGGCAGACACCCCCATGCTGGCAGGGGTC
TCC
[912 nt withheld, positions 4064-4975]
TACTTGGACCTCAGCCAACCTCTCGAACAGTATTCACCTAGTTACCCTGACACAAGAAGTTCTTGTTCTT
CAGGAGATGATTCTGTTTTTTCTCCAGACCCCATGCCTTACGAACCATGCCTTCCTCAGTATCCACACAT
AAACGGCAGTGTTAAAACAGACCCAGCTTTCTTGTACAAAGTGGTTGATATCAAGGCCGCCGACATCACC
AGCCTGTACAAGAAAGTGGGGTGGAGCCATCCCCAGTTCGAGAAGGGCGGAGGATCTGGCGGCGGAAGCG
GCGGAGGAAGCTGGTCCCACCCTCAGTTTGAGAAAGGCACCGAGCTGGGCAGCACCATGGCCAGCTACCC
CTACGACGTGCCCGACTACGCCAAGGACAACACCGTGCCCCTGAAGCTGATCGCCCTGCTGGCCAACGGC
GAGTTCCACTCTGGCGAGCAGCTGGGCGAGACACTGGGCATGAGCAGAGCCGCCATCAACAAGCACATCC
AGACCCTGCGGGACTGGGGCGTGGACGTGTTCACAGTGCCCGGCAAGGGCTACAGCCTGCCCGAGCCCAT
CCAGCTGCTGAACGCCAAGCAGATCCTGGGCCAGCTGGATGGCGGATCTGTGGCCGTGCTGCCCGTGATC
GACAGCACCAACCAGTATCTGCTCGACCGGATCGGCGAGCTGAAGTCCGGCGACGCCTGTATCGCCGAGT
ACCAGCAGGCCGGCAGAGGCGGCAGGGGCAGAAAGTGGTTCAGCCCCTTCGGCGCCAACCTGTACCTGAG
CATGTTCTGGAGACTGGAACAGGGCCCAGCCGCCGCTATTGGCCTGAGCCTGGTCATCGGCATCGTGATG
GCCGAGGTGCTGCGGAAGCTGGGCGCCGACAAAGTGCGCGTGAAGTGGCCCAACGACCTGTATCTGCAGG
ACCGGAAGCTGGCCGGCATCCTGGTGGAACTGACCGGCAAAACAGGCGACGCCGCCCAGATCGTGATCGG
CGCTGGCATCAACATGGCCATGCGGCGGGTGGAAGAGAGCGTGGTCAACCAGGGCTGGATCACCCTGCAG
GAAGCCGGCATCAACCTGGACCGGAACACCCTGGCCGCCATGCTGATCAGAGAGCTGAGAGCCGCCCTGG
AACTGTTCGAGCAGGAAGGCCTGGCCCCCTACCTGAGCAGATGGGAGAAGCTGGACAACTTCATCAACCG
GCCCGTGAAACTGATCATCGGCGACAAAGAGATCTTCGGCATCAGCCGGGGCATCGACAAGCAGGGGGCC
CTGCTCCTGGAACAGGACGGCATCATCAAGCCCTGGATGGGCGGCGAGATCAGCCTGCGGAGCGCCGAGA
AGTGATGACTCGAGTCTAGAGGGCCCGTTTAAACCCGCTGATCAGCCTCGACTGTGCCTTCTAGTTGCCA
GCCATCTGTTGTTTGCCCCTCCCCCGTGCCTTCCTTGACCCTGGAAGGTGCCACTCCCACTGTCCTTTCC
TAATAAAATGAGGAAATTGCATCGCATTGTCTGAGTAGGTGTCATTCTATTCTGGGGGGTGGGGTGGGGC
AGGACAGCAAGGGGGAGGATTGGGAAGACAATAGCAGGCATGCTGGGGATGCGGTGGGCTCTATGGCTTC
TGAGGCGGAAAGAACCAGCTGGGGCTCTAGGGGGTATCCCC
[124 nt withheld, positions 6627-6750]
C
[91 nt withheld, positions 6752-6842]
AGGGTGATGGTTCACGTACCTAGAAGTTCCTATTCCGAAGTTCCTATTCTCTAGAAAGTATAGGAACTTC
CTTGGCCAAAAAGCCTGAACTCACCGCGACGTCTGTCGAGAAGTTTCTGATCGAAAAGTTCGACAGCGTC
TCCGACCTGATGCAGCTCTCGGAGGGCGAAGAATCTCGTGCTTTCAGCTTCGATGTAGGAGGGCGTGGAT
ATGTCCTGCGGGTAAATAGCTGCGCCGATGGTTTCTACAAAGATCGTTATGTTTATCGGCACTTTGCATC
GGCCGCGCTCCCGATTCCGGAAGTGCTTGACATTGGGGAATTCAGCGAGAGCCTGACCTATTGCATCTCC
CGCCGTGCACAGGGTGTCACGTTGCAAGACCTGCCTGAAACCGAACTGCCCGCTGTTCTGCAGCCGGTCG
CGGAGGCCATGGATGCGATCGCTGCGGCCGATCTTAGCCAGACGAGCGGGTTCGGCCCATTCGGACCGCA
AGGAATCGGTCAATACACTACATGGCGTGATTTCATATGCGCGATTGCTGATCCCCATGTGTATCACTGG
CAAACTGTGATGGACGACACCGTCAGTGCGTCCGTCGCGCAGGCTCTCGATGAGCTGATGCTTTGGGCCG
AGGACTGCCCCGAAGTCCGGCACCTCGTGCACGCGGATTTCGGCTCCAACAATGTCCTGACGGACAATGG
CCGCATAACAGCGGTCATTGACTGGAGCGAGGCGATGTTCGGGGATTCCCAATACGAGGTCGCCAACATC
TTCTTCTGGAGGCCGTGGTTGGCTTGTATGGAGCAGCAGACGCGCTACTTCGAGCGGAGGCATCCGGAGC
TTGCAGGATCGCCGCGGCTCCGGGCGTATATGCTCCGCATTGGTCTTGACCAACTCTATCAGAGCTTGGT
TGACGGCAATTTCGATGATGCAGCTTGGGCGCAGGGTCGATGCGACGCAATCGTCCGATCCGGAGCCGGG
ACTGTCGGGCGTACACAAATCGCCCGCAGAAGCGCGGCCGTCTGGACCGATGGCTGTGTAGAAGTACTCG
CCGATAGTGGAAACCGACGCCCCAGCACTCGTCCGAGGGCAAAGGAATAGCACGTACTACGAGATTTCGA
TTCCACCGCCGCCTTCTATGAAAGGTTGGGCTTCGGAATCGTTTTCCGGGACGCCGGCTGGATGATCCTC
CAGCGCGGGGATCTCATGCTGGAGTTCTTCGCCCACCCCAACTTGTTTATTGCAGCTTATAATGGTTACA
AATAAAGCAATAGCATCACAAATTTCACAAATAAAGCATTTTTTTCACTGCATTCTAGTTGTGGTTTGTC
CAAACTCATCAATGTATCTTATCATGTCTGTATACCGTCGACCTCTAGCTAGAGCTTGGCGTAATCATGG
TCATAGCTGTTTCCTGTGTGAAATTGTTATCCGCTCACAATTCCACACAACATACGAGCCGGAAGCATAA
AGTGTAAAGCCTGGGGTGCCTAATGAGTGAGCTAACTCACATTAATTGCGTTGCGCTCACTGCCCGCTTT
CCAGTCGGGAAACCTGTCGTGCCAGCTGCATTAATGAATCGGCCAACGCGCGGGGAGAGG
